Addgene plasmid #191324: pBetaActin-TUBB2a-mScarlet
Purpose: Expresses fluorescent labeled beta Tubulin to measure microtubule density
Depositing lab: Frank Bradke. Publication: Microtubule retrograde flow retains neuronal polarization in a fluctuating state. Schelski M, Bradke F. Sci Adv. 2022 Nov 4;8(44):eabo2336. doi: 10.1126/sciadv.abo2336. Epub 2022 Nov 4. PubMed 36332023.
Backbone
  Vector backbone: P_actin
  Vector type: Mammalian Expression
Growth in bacteria
  Bacterial resistance: Ampicillin, 100 μg/mL
  Growth temperature: 37°C
  Growth strain: DH5alpha
  Copy number: High Copy
Gene/Insert
  Gene/Insert name: TUBB2a-mScarlet
  Species: M. musculus (mouse)
  Entrez Gene: Tubb2a (a.k.a. M(beta)2, Tubb2)
  Cloning method: Ligation Independent Cloning
Terms and licenses: Academic/Nonprofit Terms; Industry Terms: Not Available to Industry
How to cite: pBetaActin-TUBB2a-mScarlet was a gift from Frank Bradke (Addgene plasmid # 191324 ; http://n2t.net/addgene:191324 ; RRID:Addgene_191324)
