[The description below was written by a language model from this plasmid's Addgene catalogue record and pLannotate feature annotations shown in this document.]
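Description:
pBetaActin-TUBB2a-mScarlet is a mammalian expression plasmid built on a β-actin promoter backbone (recorded as "P_actin") that produces β-tubulin fused to a red fluorescent protein. In bacteria it is maintained as a high-copy plasmid through a ColE1/pUC-type origin and selected with ampicillin via the β-lactamase gene and its native promoter. The annotated sequence, an 8,084-nt assembly labelled as a partial NGS result, also carries short remnants of older cloning vectors (fragments of lacI, lacZα, rop and the pBR322 bom region, plus a lac promoter/operator and CAP site). These appear to be backbone leftovers rather than functional parts of the expression unit. No mammalian selection marker is annotated. A stretch of nearly 2 kb upstream of the promoter has no annotation, so its content is not stated by the record.

The expression cassette begins with the chicken β-actin promoter followed by a chimeric chicken β-actin/rabbit β-globin intron, an arrangement that supports strong constitutive transcription and efficient mRNA processing in mammalian cells. It drives the Tubb2a coding sequence, joined at its C-terminus through a short linker region to mScarlet, a bright constitutively fluorescent red protein. The catalogue lists the insert as mouse. The automated annotation matched it to the human TUBB2A protein entry, which probably reflects the high conservation of β-tubulins rather than a discrepancy. A residual multiple cloning site, a small SV40 large T antigen fragment and the SV40 polyadenylation signal terminate the transcript. The labelled tubulin is intended to report microtubule density by fluorescence, and the associated work concerns microtubule dynamics in neuronal polarization.
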