Features (pLannotate 1.2.2; 17 found; start..end, strand, type, name):
     42..127     +  CDS            large T antigen (fragment): large T antigen from SV40 (simian virus 40)
    150..284     +  polyA_signal   SV40 poly(A) signal: SV40 polyadenylation signal
    322..338     -  protein_bind   lac operator: The lac repressor binds to the lac operator to inhibit transcription in E. coli. This inhibition can be relieved by adding lactose or isopropyl-β-D-thiogalactopyranoside (IPTG). lac repressor encoded by lacI
    346..376     -  promoter       lac promoter: promoter for the E. coli lac operon
    391..412     -  protein_bind   CAP binding site: CAP binding activates transcription in the presence of cAMP. E. coli catabolite activator protein
    425..517     -  CDS            lacI (fragment): lac repressor; lacI; The lac repressor binds to the lac operator to inhibit transcription in E. coli. This inhibition can be relieved by adding lactose or isopropyl-β-D-thiogalactopyranoside (IPTG).
    700..1288    -  rep_origin     ori: high-copy-number ColE1/pMB1/pBR322/pUC origin of replication
   1459..2319    -  CDS            AmpR: β-lactamase; bla; confers resistance to ampicillin, carbenicillin, and related antibiotics
   2320..2424    -  promoter       AmpR promoter: bla
   2519..2554    +  CDS            rop (fragment): Rop protein, which maintains plasmids at low copy number; rop
   2656..2755    +  misc_feature   bom (fragment): basis of mobility region from pBR322
   2761..2915    -  CDS            lacZα (fragment): LacZα fragment of β-galactosidase; lacZ fragment
   4715..4990    +  promoter       chicken β-actin promoter: No description available
   4991..5960    +  intron         chimeric intron: chimera between introns from chicken β-actin and rabbit β-globin
   6012..7346    +  CDS            TUBB2A: TBB2A_HUMAN - Also known as TUBB2. Experimental evidence at protein level: Swiss-Prot protein existence level 1. Tubulin is the major constituent of microtubules. It binds two moles of GTP, one at an exchangeable site on the beta chain and one at a non-exchangeable site on the alpha chain (By similarity). From Homo sapiens (Human).
   7368..8060    +  CDS            mScarlet: mScarlet is a basic (constitutively fluorescent) red fluorescent protein published in 2016, derived from synthetic construct. It has moderate acid sensitivity.
   8064..23      +  misc_feature   MCS (fragment) (across the origin): multiple cloning site
>Addgene plasmid #191324 | pBetaActin-TUBB2a-mScarlet | addgene full sequence | sequence record 381700 | Addgene Partial NGS Result
ACGGTACCGCGGGCCCGGGATCCACCGGATCTAGATAAGTAATGATCATAATCAGCCATATCACATCTGT
AGAGGTTTTACTTGCTTTAAAAAACCTCCCACACCTCCCCCTGAACCTGAAACATAAAATGAATGCAATT
GTTGTTGTTAACTTGTTTATTGCAGCTTATAATGGTTACAAATAAAGCAATAGCATCACAAATTTCACAA
ATAAAGCATTTTTTTCACTGCATTCTAGTTGTGGTTTGTCCAAACTCATCAATGTATCTTATCATGTCTG
GATCAATTCGTAATCATGTCATAGCTGTTTCCTGTGTGAAATTGTTATCCGCTCACAATTCCACACAACA
TACGAGCCGGAAGCATAAAGTGTAAAGCCTGGGGTGCCTAATGAGTGAGCTAACTCACATTAATTGCGTT
GCGCTCACTGCCCGCTTTCCAGTCGGGAAACCTGTCGTGCCAGCTGCATTAATGAATCGGCCAACGCGCG
GGGAGAGGCGGTTTGCGTATTGGGCGCTCTTCCGCTTCCTCGCTCACTGACTCGCTGCGCTCGGTCGTTC
GGCTGCGGCGAGCGGTATCAGCTCACTCAAAGGCGGTAATACGGTTATCCACAGAATCAGGGGATAACGC
AGGAAAGAACATGTGAGCAAAAGGCCAGCAAAAGGCCAGGAACCGTAAAAAGGCCGCGTTGCTGGCGTTT
TTCCATAGGCTCCGCCCCCCTGACGAGCATCACAAAAATCGACGCTCAAGTCAGAGGTGGCGAAACCCGA
CAGGACTATAAAGATACCAGGCGTTTCCCCCTGGAAGCTCCCTCGTGCGCTCTCCTGTTCCGACCCTGCC
GCTTACCGGATACCTGTCCGCCTTTCTCCCTTCGGGAAGCGTGGCGCTTTCTCATAGCTCACGCTGTAGG
TATCTCAGTTCGGTGTAGGTCGTTCGCTCCAAGCTGGGCTGTGTGCACGAACCCCCCGTTCAGCCCGACC
GCTGCGCCTTATCCGGTAACTATCGTCTTGAGTCCAACCCGGTAAGACACGACTTATCGCCACTGGCAGC
AGCCACTGGTAACAGGATTAGCAGAGCGAGGTATGTAGGCGGTGCTACAGAGTTCTTGAAGTGGTGGCCT
AACTACGGCTACACTAGAAGAACAGTATTTGGTATCTGCGCTCTGCTGAAGCCAGTTACCTTCGGAAAAA
GAGTTGGTAGCTCTTGATCCGGCAAACAAACCACCGCTGGTAGCGGTGGTTTTTTTGTTTGCAAGCAGCA
GATTACGCGCAGAAAAAAAGGATCTCAAGAAGATCCTTTGATCTTTTCTACGGGGTCTGACGCTCAGTGG
AACGAAAACTCACGTTAAGGGATTTTGGTCATGAGATTATCAAAAAGGATCTTCACCTAGATCCTTTTAA
ATTAAAAATGAAGTTTTAAATCAATCTAAAGTATATATGAGTAAACTTGGTCTGACAGTTACCAATGCTT
AATCAGTGAGGCACCTATCTCAGCGATCTGTCTATTTCGTTCATCCATAGTTGCCTGACTCCCCGTCGTG
TAGATAACTACGATACGGGAGGGCTTACCATCTGGCCCCAGTGCTGCAATGATACCGCGAGACCCACGCT
CACCGGCTCCAGATTTATCAGCAATAAACCAGCCAGCCGGAAGGGCCGAGCGCAGAAGTGGTCCTGCAAC
TTTATCCGCCTCCATCCAGTCTATTAATTGTTGCCGGGAAGCTAGAGTAAGTAGTTCGCCAGTTAATAGT
TTGCGCAACGTTGTTGCCATTGCTACAGGCATCGTGGTGTCACGCTCGTCGTTTGGTATGGCTTCATTCA
GCTCCGGTTCCCAACGATCAAGGCGAGTTACATGATCCCCCATGTTGTGCAAAAAAGCGGTTAGCTCCTT
CGGTCCTCCGATCGTTGTCAGAAGTAAGTTGGCCGCAGTGTTATCACTCATGGTTATGGCAGCACTGCAT
AATTCTCTTACTGTCATGCCATCCGTAAGATGCTTTTCTGTGACTGGTGAGTACTCAACCAAGTCATTCT
GAGAATAGTGTATGCGGCGACCGAGTTGCTCTTGCCCGGCGTCAATACGGGATAATACCGCGCCACATAG
CAGAACTTTAAAAGTGCTCATCATTGGAAAACGTTCTTCGGGGCGAAAACTCTCAAGGATCTTACCGCTG
TTGAGATCCAGTTCGATGTAACCCACTCGTGCACCCAACTGATCTTCAGCATCTTTTACTTTCACCAGCG
TTTCTGGGTGAGCAAAAACAGGAAGGCAAAATGCCGCAAAAAAGGGAATAAGGGCGACACGGAAATGTTG
AATACTCATACTCTTCCTTTTTCAATATTATTGAAGCATTTATCAGGGTTATTGTCTCATGAGCGGATAC
ATATTTGAATGTATTTAGAAAAATAAACAAATAGGGGTTCCGCGCACATTTCCCCGAAAAGTGCCACCTG
ACGTCTAAGAAACCATTATTATCATGACATTAACCTATAAAAATAGGCGTATCACGAGGCCCTTTCGTCT
CGCGCGTTTCGGTGATGACGGTGAAAACCTCTGACACATGCAGCTCCCGGAGACGGTCACAGCTTGTCTG
TAAGCGGATGCCGGGAGCAGACAAGCCCGTCAGGGCGCGTCAGCGGGTGTTGGCGGGTGTCGGGGCTGGC
TTAACTATGCGGCATCAGAGCAGATTGTACTGAGAGTGCACCATATGCGGTGTGAAATACCGCACAGATG
CGTAAGGAGAAAATACCGCATCAGGCGCCATTCGCCATTCAGGCTGCGCAACTGTTGGGAAGGGCGATCG
GTGCGGGCCTCTTCGCTATTACGCCAGCTGGCGAAAGGGGGATGTGCTGCAAGGCGATTAAGTTGGGTAA
CGCCAGGGTTTTCCCAGTCACGACGTTGTAAAACGACGGCCAGTGCCAAGTTGGGATCTTTGCATTGGCC
CACGGCTCTCAGGATGGGGATGCTCCCCTTCAGCACCCGGTTCCCCTTGGAAACTGATGGTCCTGGCTCT
GTGGCATGGCAGTGGCACTGTGAGGAGCCCCCTACCAGCAGCACACAGTGGGGTTGGCACTGCCACGCTC
CGGATGCCGCGCTCTGATCCAACCCCATAATCAAGGGAACCCGAATTGCCCCATCATTGCCCCCACCACC
CCCATCCTGCCGGGCCCTCACACCCCACGCTGCCTTCTGGTGACATTCCCCAGCCCAAACCCACGGCTTC
ATGGCTACCGCGGGGCATTTCCCATTGCCGCCCCATTATCAGCTCTGCACACCTCCCGCTGTACCCATGC
CTCGTGGCTGCCCTTCTTTGACGTATAATCTTCTAATTAATACCCGGCCTTGTCAAAGTGGAGCACAAAC
GTTAATTAATTCCCCAGCAGGCAGGTAATTAACAGTGTGACTCCCTTTTTGCTGCGAGTGGGGCTGATAC
AGAGAGATGTGGCACTATGGAGCCCACGGGGTCCTGGCACTGGGTGCCCACGGAGGTCCCCATGTGCTGC
AGTGTCACCGCCTCCGAGGAGACAGTATTGTCCCTGCGGTGTCCCTGCAGCTCAGCTCTGTCCACAGGGC
CACCTCCAGTTTGGAGGGGACACAATGCAGCCCCGATGCAACCCATCCTCGCAGCATCCCAGGGACAAAG
ACCCCACTGCAAGACCGCACACAGGGCTGGGTCCCGCTCCCCTAATATCTACAGTGCTTCTTGCATGGCC
CCTTAATCAATGCAGTTAATCAGCATGCGCTCATGCACCGCTCTGGAGCTGCAAAGCCCCTCGCAGCGCT
GCTCACCAACACCGCGCACCGCCCCGGCCCAGCCTGCAGCACGCGCTGCAAACAGGAAAGAAACAAAATA
TTGCCCAAATGTAGGCAAAGGCATTCGGCTGCCTTGACCTCCGCCGGGCCGGGCCCTGCCTGACTCAGCT
CCTTACTCAGCGCTCGCTTCCTCCCTCCGGCTGCCACCGCCGCAGCGCACACCCTGACAAAGAGTGGCCC
TTAACGGGCTCTGAGGTGCACCCAGCAGTGCACTCAGCAGTCCAAGGGCCGGCCTGGAGGTTTGCACCGC
TACGTGCTGACATTAGCATTGAACTTGGCCCTGGGTAGTGCTGCAGGCCGGGCGGGGTGGGTGTAGAGAG
TGCAGCGCGCGTTGCACCCGGTGCCCCTTCCCCTCCCTTGCATCCCAGCAGGCTGCACCCCAGCACCAGG
CCCGTGCATGCATGCTCCTGGTGTTATTGCAGCCTGGTGCATGCATGCGTCTTGATGGTGCAGCGCTGTG
CATGCATCCTCCTTGGTGTGTAGCAGTCTAGTGCATGCATACCCCTCGGTGTTATTGCTGCTCTGTGCAC
GCACGCTCATTGTATCACTTCATCCCAGTGCATGCACTCACACTGGAGCGATTGCTGCTCGGTGCACGCA
CACTCATTGTATCACTGCAGCTCAGTGGCTGCACGCACACCGGTGTTATTGCTGCTCGGTGCGTGCATGC
ACATCAGTGTCGCTGCAGCTCAGTGCATGCACGCTCATTGCCCATCGCTATCCCTGCCTCTCCTGCTGGC
GCTCCCCGGGAGGTGACTTCAAGGGGACCGCAGGACCACCTCGGGGGTGGGGGGAGGGCTGCACACGCGG
ACCCCGCTCCCCCTCCCCAACAAAGCACTGTGGAATCAAAAAGGGGGGAGGGGGGATGGAGGGGCGCGTC
ACACCCCCGCCCCACACCCTCACCTCGAGGTGAGCCCCACGTTCTGCTTCACTCTCCCCATCTCCCCCCC
CTCCCCACCCCCAATTTTGTATTTATTTATTTTTTAATTATTTTGTGCAGCGATGGGGGCGGGGGGGGGG
GGGGCGCGCGCCAGGCGGGGCGGGGCGGGGCGAGGGGCGGGGCGGGGCGAGGCGGAGAGGTGCGGCGGCA
GCCAATCAGAGCGGCGCGCTCCGAAAGTTTCCTTTTATGGCGAGGCGGCGGCGGCGGCGGCCCTATAAAA
AGCGAAGCGCGCGGCGGGCGGGAGTCGCTGCGCGCTGCCTTCGCCCCGTGCCCCGCTCCGCCGCCGCCTC
GCGCCGCCCGCCCCGGCTCTGACTGACCGCGTTACTCCCACAGGTGAGCGGGCGGGACGGCCCTTCTCCT
CCGGGCTGTAATTAGCGCTTGGTTTAATGACGGCTCGTTTCTTTTCTGTGGCTGCGTGAAAGCCTTAAAG
GGCTCCGGGAGGGCCCTTTGTGCGGGGGGGAGCGGCTCGGGGGGTGCGTGCGTGTGTGTGTGCGTGGGGA
GCGCCGCGTGCGGCTCCGCGCTGCCCGGCGGCTGTGAGCGCTGCGGGCGCGGCGCGGGGCTTTGTGCGCT
CCGCAGTGTGCGCGAGGGGAGCGCGGCCGGGGGCGGTGCCCCGCGGTGCGGGGGGGGCTGCGAGGGGAAC
AAAGGCTGCGTGCGGGGTGTGTGCGTGGGGGGGTGAGCAGGGGGTGTGGGCGCGGCGGTCGGGCTGTAAC
CCCCCCCTGCACCCCCCTCCCCGAGTTGCTGAGCACGGCCCGGCTTCGGGTGCGGGGCTCCGTGCGGGGC
GTGGCGCGGGGCTCGCCGTGCCGGGCGGGGGGTGGCGGCAGGKGGGGGTGCCGGGCGGGGCGGGGCCGCC
TCGGGCCGGGGRGGGCTCGGGGGAGGGGCGCGGCGGCCCCCGGAGCGCCGGCGGCTGTCGAGGCGCGGCG
AGCCGCAGCCATTGCCTTTTATGGTAATCGTGCGAGAGGGCGCAGGGACTTCCTTTGTCCCAAATCTGTG
CGGAGCCGAAATCTGGGAGGCGCCGCCGCACCCCCTCTAGCGGGCGCGGGGCGAAGCGGTGCGGCGCCGG
CAGGAAGGAAATGGGCGGGGAGGGCCTTCGTGCGTCGCCGCGCCGCCGTCCCCTTCTCCATCTCCAGCCT
CGGGGCTGTCCGCAGGGGGACGGCTGCCTTCGGGGGGGACGGGGCAGGGCGGGGTTCGGCTTCTGGCGTG
TGACCGGCGGGGTTTATATCTTCCCTTCTCTGTTCCTCCGCAGCCCCCAAGCTAGCTCGAGATGCGCGAG
ATCGTGCACATCCAGGCGGGCCAGTGTGGCAACCAGATCGGCGCTAAGTTTTGGGAGGTGATAAGCGATG
AGCATGGCATCGACCCCACTGGCAGTTACCATGGCGACAGTGACTTGCAGCTGGAGAGGATCAATGTGTA
CTACAATGAAGCTGCTGGCAACAAATATGTACCTCGGGCCATCCTAGTGGACCTGGAGCCGGGCACCATG
GACTCAGTGAGGTCGGGACCATTCGGCCAGATCTTCAGGCCAGACAACTTTGTGTTCGGCCAGAGTGGTG
CAGGAAATAACTGGGCAAAAGGCCACTACACAGAGGGGGCCGAGCTGGTGGACTCTGTCCTAGATGTGGT
GAGGAAGGAGTCTGAAAGCTGTGACTGTCTCCAGGGTTTCCAGCTGACCCACTCACTGGGGGGAGGCACT
GGCTCAGGCATGGGGACCCTGCTCATCAGCAAGATCAGAGAGGAGTACCCAGACCGCATCATGAACACCT
TCAGCGTCATGCCCTCACCCAAGGTCTCTGATACTGTGGTGGAGCCCTATAATGCCACCCTCTCAGTGCA
CCAGCTGGTAGAGAACACAGATGAAACCTATTCCATTGACAATGAGGCTCTGTATGACATCTGTTTCCGC
ACCCTGAAGCTGACCACACCCACCTATGGCGATCTCAACCACCTGGTGTCAGCCACCATGAGTGGAGTGA
CCACCTGCCTGCGCTTCCCAGGCCAGCTGAACGCAGACCTGCGCAAGCTGGCCGTGAACATGGTGCCATT
CCCACGCCTGCACTTCTTCATGCCAGGCTTTGCACCTCTGACCAGCCGGGGCAGCCAGCAGTACCGAGCC
CTGACGGTGCCCGAGCTGACCCAGCAGATGTTCGACTCCAAGAACATGATGGCTGCCTGCGACCCTCGCC
ATGGCCGCTACCTGACCGTGGCCGCCATTTTCCGTGGCCGCATGTCCATGAAGGAGGTGGATGAGCAGAT
GCTCAACGTGCAGAACAAGAACAGCAGCTACTTCGTGGAGTGGATCCCCAACAACGTCAAGACGGCCGTG
TGTGACATCCCTCCTCGTGGCCTCAAGATGTCAGCCACCTTCATTGGCAACAGCACTGCCATCCAGGAGC
TGTTCAAGCGCATCTCGGAGCAGTTCACTGCCATGTTCCGGCGCAAGGCTTTCCTGCACTGGTACACGGG
TGAGGGCATGGACGAGATGGAGTTCACCGAGGCGGAGAGCAACATGAATGACCTGGTGTCTGAGTACCAG
CAGTACCAGGATGCCACGGCTGATGAGCAGGGCGAGTTCGAGGAGGAGGAGGGTGAAGATGAGGCTGGAA
GTTCAGGAGGTTCTAGTGTGAGCAAGGGCGAGGCAGTGATCAAGGAGTTCATGCGGTTCAAGGTGCACAT
GGAGGGCTCCATGAACGGCCACGAGTTCGAGATCGAGGGCGAGGGCGAGGGCCGCCCCTACGAGGGCACC
CAGACCGCCAAGCTGAAGGTGACCAAGGGTGGCCCCCTGCCCTTCTCCTGGGACATCCTGTCCCCTCAGT
TCATGTACGGCTCCAGGGCCTTCACCAAGCACCCCGCCGACATCCCCGACTACTATAAGCAGTCCTTCCC
CGAGGGCTTCAAGTGGGAGCGCGTGATGAACTTCGAGGACGGCGGCGCCGTGACCGTGACCCAGGACACC
TCCCTGGAGGACGGCACCCTGATCTACAAGGTGAAGCTCCGCGGCACCAACTTCCCTCCTGACGGCCCCG
TAATGCAGAAGAAGACAATGGGCTGGGAAGCGTCCACCGAGCGGTTGTACCCCGAGGACGGCGTGCTGAA
GGGCGACATTAAGATGGCCCTGCGCCTGAAGGACGGCGGCCGCTACCTGGCGGACTTCAAGACCACCTAC
AAGGCCAAGAAGCCCGTGCAGATGCCCGGCGCCTACAACGTCGACCGCAAGTTGGACATCACCTCCCACA
ACGAGGACTACACCGTGGTGGAACAGTACGAACGCTCCGAGGGCCGCCACTCCACCGGCGGCATGGACGA
GCTGTACAAGTAAAAGCTTCGAATTCTGCAGTCG
